Addgene plasmid #98198: UKNP1.20.4
Purpose: Expression of HCV E1E2 genes cloned from patient serum. United Kingdom Nottingham Panel x.xx.xx (genotype.patient number.clone number)
Depositing lab: Jonathan Ball. Depositing organization: University of Nottingham. Publication: A Diverse Panel of Hepatitis C Virus Glycoproteins for Use in Vaccine Research Reveals Extremes of Monoclonal Antibody Neutralization Resistance. Urbanowicz RA, McClure CP, Brown RJ, Tsoleridis T, Persson MA, Krey T, Irving WL, Ball JK, Tarr AW. J Virol. 2015 Dec 23;90(7):3288-301. doi: 10.1128/JVI.02700-15. PubMed 26699643.
Backbone
  Vector backbone: pcDNA3.1_V5-His_Topo
  Backbone manufacturer: Invitrogen
  Vector type: Mammalian Expression
Growth in bacteria
  Bacterial resistance: Ampicillin, 100 μg/mL
  Growth temperature: 37°C
  Growth strain: DH5alpha
  Copy number: High Copy
Gene/Insert
  Gene/Insert name: HCV E1E2 (alt name: UKNP1.20.4)
  Species: Hepatitis C virus
  Insert size (bp): 1734
  GenBank ID: KU285199.1
  Cloning method: TOPO Cloning
  Sequencing primers: 5′ T7F; 3′ bGHR
Terms and licenses: Academic/Nonprofit Terms; Industry Terms: Not Available to Industry
How to cite: UKNP1.20.4 was a gift from Jonathan Ball (Addgene plasmid # 98198 ; http://n2t.net/addgene:98198 ; RRID:Addgene_98198)
