[The description below was written by a language model from this plasmid's Addgene catalogue record and pLannotate feature annotations shown in this document.]
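Description:
UKNP1.20.4 is a mammalian expression plasmid built on the Invitrogen pcDNA3.1 V5-His TOPO backbone that carries the hepatitis C virus E1E2 envelope glycoprotein genes amplified from patient serum. Its name follows the United Kingdom Nottingham Panel convention of genotype, patient number and clone number, so it denotes clone 4 from patient 20, genotype 1. The insert of about 1.7 kb was introduced by TOPO cloning. The automated annotation recognises it as a fragment of the HCV polyprotein; the NS2 protease text attached to that hit describes the whole reference polyprotein entry, not the cloned region. Two full sequence records, one from the depositor and one from repository sequencing, are about 7.26 kb long, differ by a single nucleotide in length and give essentially identical feature maps.

Transcription of E1E2 is driven by the human CMV immediate early enhancer and promoter and terminated by the bovine growth hormone polyadenylation signal. A T7 promoter upstream of the insert serves as a sequencing primer site and could support in vitro transcription. A V5 epitope tag lies downstream of the insert, but the record does not state whether it is fused in frame or excluded by a stop codon. An SV40 promoter drives a neomycin resistance gene with an SV40 poly(A) signal, allowing selection of stably transfected mammalian cells. In bacteria the plasmid is maintained by a high-copy ColE1/pUC-type origin with ampicillin resistance, and an f1 origin is also present. The short HIV-1 LTR, ble, lacI and lac promoter hits appear to be small backbone fragments rather than functional modules. According to the associated publication title, the plasmid belongs to a diverse glycoprotein panel intended for vaccine research and for assessing monoclonal antibody neutralization resistance.
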