Features (pLannotate 1.2.2; 21 found; start..end, strand, type, name):
     36..80      -  misc_feature   bom (fragment): basis of mobility region from pBR322
    235..614     +  enhancer       CMV enhancer: human cytomegalovirus immediate early enhancer
    615..818     +  promoter       CMV promoter: human cytomegalovirus (CMV) immediate early promoter
    814..847     +  LTR            5' LTR (truncated) (fragment): truncated 5' long terminal repeat (LTR) from HIV-1
    863..881     +  promoter       T7 promoter: promoter for bacteriophage T7 RNA polymerase
    942..2669    +  CDS            POLG_HCVGL (fragment): Experimental evidence at protein level: Swiss-Prot protein existence level 1. [Protease NS2]: Cysteine protease required for the proteolytic auto-cleavage between the non-structural proteins NS2 and NS3 (By similarity). The N-terminus of NS3 is required for the function of NS2 protease (active region NS2-3) (By similarity). Promotes the initiation of viral particle assembly by mediating the interaction between structural and non-structural proteins (By similarity). From Hepatitis C virus (isolate Glasgow) (HCV).
   2757..2798    +  CDS            V5 tag: epitope tag from simian virus 5
   2854..3078    +  polyA_signal   bGH poly(A) signal: bovine growth hormone polyadenylation signal
   3082..3103    +  promoter       SV40 promoter (fragment): SV40 enhancer and early promoter
   3124..3552    +  rep_origin     f1 ori (sequence partly withheld): f1 bacteriophage origin of replication; arrow indicates direction of (+) strand synthesis
   3566..3896    +  promoter       SV40 promoter: SV40 enhancer and early promoter
   3963..4754    +  CDS            neo: KKA2_KLEPN - Also known as kan, nptII. Experimental evidence at protein level: Swiss-Prot protein existence level 1. Resistance to kanamycin, neomycin, paromomycin, ribostamycin, butirosin and gentamicin B. From Klebsiella pneumoniae.
   4780..4938    +  CDS            ble (fragment): BLE_KLEPN - Experimental evidence at protein level: Swiss-Prot protein existence level 1. Binding protein with a strong affinity to the bleomycin family of antibiotics. Binds to CL990; an antimitotic-antibiotic compound. From Klebsiella pneumoniae.
   4933..5054    +  polyA_signal   SV40 poly(A) signal: SV40 polyadenylation signal
   5127..5143    -  protein_bind   lac operator: The lac repressor binds to the lac operator to inhibit transcription in E. coli. This inhibition can be relieved by adding lactose or isopropyl-β-D-thiogalactopyranoside (IPTG). lac repressor encoded by lacI
   5151..5181    -  promoter       lac promoter: promoter for the E. coli lac operon
   5196..5217    -  protein_bind   CAP binding site: CAP binding activates transcription in the presence of cAMP. E. coli catabolite activator protein
   5230..5322    -  CDS            lacI (fragment): lac repressor; lacI; The lac repressor binds to the lac operator to inhibit transcription in E. coli. This inhibition can be relieved by adding lactose or isopropyl-β-D-thiogalactopyranoside (IPTG).
   5505..6093    -  rep_origin     ori: high-copy-number ColE1/pMB1/pBR322/pUC origin of replication
   6264..7124    -  CDS            AmpR: β-lactamase; bla; confers resistance to ampicillin, carbenicillin, and related antibiotics
   7125..7229    -  promoter       AmpR promoter: bla
>Addgene plasmid #98198 | UKNP1.20.4 | depositor full sequence | sequence record 180009 | UKNP1.20.4 sequence 7260 bps
GACGGATCGGGAGATCTCCCGATCCCCTATGGTCGACTCTCAGTACAATCTGCTCTGATGCCGCATAGTT
AAGCCAGTATCTGCTCCCTGCTTGTGTGTTGGAGGTCGCTGAGTAGTGCGCGAGCAAAATTTAAGCTACA
ACAAGGCAAGGCTTGACCGACAATTGCATGAAGAATCTGCTTAGGGTTAGGCGTTTTGCGCTGCTTCGCG
ATGTACGGGCCAGATATACGCGTTGACATTGATTATTGACTAGTTATTAATAGTAATCAATTACGGGGTC
ATTAGTTCATAGCCCATATATGGAGTTCCGCGTTACATAACTTACGGTAAATGGCCCGCCTGGCTGACCG
CCCAACGACCCCCGCCCATTGACGTCAATAATGACGTATGTTCCCATAGTAACGCCAATAGGGACTTTCC
ATTGACGTCAATGGGTGGACTATTTACGGTAAACTGCCCACTTGGCAGTACATCAAGTGTATCATATGCC
AAGTACGCCCCCTATTGACGTCAATGACGGTAAATGGCCCGCCTGGCATTATGCCCAGTACATGACCTTA
TGGGACTTTCCTACTTGGCAGTACATCTACGTATTAGTCATCGCTATTACCATGGTGATGCGGTTTTGGC
AGTACATCAATGGGCGTGGATAGCGGTTTGACTCACGGGGATTTCCAAGTCTCCACCCCATTGACGTCAA
TGGGAGTTTGTTTTGGCACCAAAATCAACGGGACTTTCCAAAATGTCGTAACAACTCCGCCCCATTGACG
CAAATGGGCGGTAGGCGTGTACGGTGGGAGGTCTATATAAGCAGAGCTCTCTGGCTAACTAGAGAACCCA
CTGCTTACTGGCTTATCGAAATTAATACGACTCACTATAGGGAGACCCAAGCTGGCTAGTTAAGCTTGGT
ACCGAGCTCGGATCCAGTACCCTTCACCATGGGTTGCTCTTTCTCTATCTTCCTCTTGGCCTTGCTGTCC
TGCCTGACCATCCCAGCTTCCGCTTATGAAGTGCGCAACGCGTCCGGGGTGTACCATGTCACGAACGACT
GCTCCAACTCAAGTATTGTGTATGAGGCAGCGGACATGATCATGCACATCCCTGGGTGCGTGCCTTGCGT
TCGGGAGAGCAACCTCTCCCGCTGCTGGGTAGCGCTCACTCCCACGCTCGCGGCCAGGAATGCCACCGTC
CCTACTACGGCGATACGACGTCATGTCGATTTGCTTGTTGGGGCGGCCGCTTTCTGCTCTGCCATGTACG
TGGGGGATCTCTGCGGATCTGTTCTCCTTGTTTCCCAGCTGTTCACCTTCTCGCCTCGTCGGCATGAGAC
GGTGCAGGACTGCAATTGTTCGATCTATCCCGGTTACGTGTCAGGTCACCGCATGGCTTGGGATATGATG
ATGAACTGGTCACCTACAACAGCTTTAGTGGTGTCGCAGTTACTCCGGATCCCACAAGCTGTCGTGGACA
TGGTGGCGGGAGCCCACTGGGGAGTCCTAGCGGGCCTTGCCTACTATTCCATGGTGGGGAACTGGGCTAA
GGTTTTGATTGTGATGCTGCTCTTTGCCGGCGTTGACGGGAAAACCACTGTGGTGGGGGGGACGCAAAGC
CGCGCCCTCCAAGGCTTTACGAGCCTTTTCAGCCCGGGGTCGCGTCAGAATATCCAGCTTATAAACACCA
ATGGCAGTTGGCACATCAACAGGACTGCTCTGAACTGTAATGACTCCCTCAACACCGGGTTCATTGCCGC
GCTGTTCTACACACACAAATTCAACTCATCCGGATGCCCAGAGCGCATGGCCAGCTGCCGCTCCATCGAC
AAGTTTGATCAAGGGTGGGGTCCCATCACTTATGCTACGTCCCGTAGTTTGGACCAGAGGCCCTATTGCT
GGCACTATGCACCTGAACCGTGTGGTACTGTACCTGCGACGCAGGTGTGCGGCCCCGTGTATTGTTTCAC
TCCAAGCCCTGTTGTGGTGGGGACGACCGATCGCTTCGGCGCTCCTACGTATAACTGGGGGGAGAATGAG
ACGGATGTGTTGATCCTCAACAGCACGCGGCCGCCGCAAGGTAGTTGGTTTGGGTGCACATGGATGAATG
GCACTGGGTTCACCAAGACATGCGGGGGCCCCCCGTGCAACATCGGGGGGGTCGGCAATAATACCTTGAC
CTGCCCCACGGACTGCTTCCGGAAGCACCCCGAGGCCACTTACACCAGATGCGGCTCGGGGCCTTGGTTG
ACACCTAGGTGCATGGTTGACTACCCATACAGGCTCTGGCATTACCCCTGCACTGTCAACTTTTCCATCT
TTAAGGTGAGGATGTATGTGGGGGGCATGGAACATAGGTTCAACGCCGCATGCAATTGGACTCGAGGCGA
ACGCTGTGACTTGGAGGACAGGGATAGATCAGAGCTCAGCCCGCTGCTGCTATCCACAACAGAGTGGCAG
GTGCTGCCCTGTTCCTTCGCCACCTTACCGGCGCTGTCCACAGGGTTGATCCATCTCCATCAGAACACCG
TGGACGTGCAATATCTGTACGGTATAGGGTCAGCGGTTGTCTCCTATGCAATCAGATGGGAGTATGTCCT
GTTGCTCTTCCTTCTACTGGCGGACGCGCGCGTCTGCGCCTGCTTGTGGATGATGCTGCTGATAGCCCAA
GCTGAGGCCTAATCTAGAAACTTTAAGGGTCAAGACAATTCTGCAGATATCCAGCACAGTGGCGGCCGCT
CGAGTCTAGAGGGCCCGCGGTTCGAAGGTAAGCCTATCCCTAACCCTCTCCTCGGTCTCGATTCTACGCG
TACCGGTCATCATCACCATCACCATTGAGTTTAAACCCGCTGATCAGCCTCGACTGTGCCTTCTAGTTGC
CAGCCATCTGTTGTTTGCCCCTCCCCCGTGCCTTCCTTGACCCTGGAAGGTGCCACTCCCACTGTCCTTT
CCTAATAAAATGAGGAAATTGCATCGCATTGTCTGAGTAGGTGTCATTCTATTCTGGGGGGTGGGGTGGG
GCAGGACAGCAAGGGGGAGGATTGGGAAGACAATAGCAGGCATGCTGGGGATGCGGTGGGCTCTATGGCT
TCTGAGGCGGAAAGAACCAGCTGGGGCTCTAGGGGGTATCCCC
[124 nt withheld, positions 3124-3247]
C
[32 nt withheld, positions 3249-3280]
CA
[57 nt withheld, positions 3283-3339]
A
[49 nt withheld, positions 3341-3389]
CCTTTGACGTTGGAGTCCACGTTCTTT
[37 nt withheld, positions 3417-3453]
ACCCTATCTCGGTCTATTCTTTTGATTTATAAGGGATTTTGGGGATTTCGGCCTATTGGTTAAAAAATGA
GCTGATTTAACAAAAATTTAACGCGAATTAATTCTGTGGAATGTGTGTCAGTTAGGGTGTGGAAAGTCCC
CAGGCTCCCCAGGCAGGCAGAAGTATGCAAAGCATGCATCTCAATTAGTCAGCAACCAGGTGTGGAAAGT
CCCCAGGCTCCCCAGCAGGCAGAAGTATGCAAAGCATGCATCTCAATTAGTCAGCAACCATAGTCCCGCC
CCTAACTCCGCCCATCCCGCCCCTAACTCCGCCCAGTTCCGCCCATTCTCCGCCCCATGGCTGACTAATT
TTTTTTATTTATGCAGAGGCCGAGGCCGCCTCTGCCTCTGAGCTATTCCAGAAGTAGTGAGGAGGCTTTT
TTGGAGGCCTAGGCTTTTGCAAAAAGCTCCCGGGAGCTTGTATATCCATTTTCGGATCTGATCAAGAGAC
AGGATGAGGATCGTTTCGCATGATTGAACAAGATGGATTGCACGCAGGTTCTCCGGCCGCTTGGGTGGAG
AGGCTATTCGGCTATGACTGGGCACAACAGACAATCGGCTGCTCTGATGCCGCCGTGTTCCGGCTGTCAG
CGCAGGGGCGCCCGGTTCTTTTTGTCAAGACCGACCTGTCCGGTGCCCTGAATGAACTGCAGGACGAGGC
AGCGCGGCTATCGTGGCTGGCCACGACGGGCGTTCCTTGCGCAGCTGTGCTCGACGTTGTCACTGAAGCG
GGAAGGGACTGGCTGCTATTGGGCGAAGTGCCGGGGCAGGATCTCCTGTCATCTCACCTTGCTCCTGCCG
AGAAAGTATCCATCATGGCTGATGCAATGCGGCGGCTGCATACGCTTGATCCGGCTACCTGCCCATTCGA
CCACCAAGCGAAACATCGCATCGAGCGAGCACGTACTCGGATGGAAGCCGGTCTTGTCGATCAGGATGAT
CTGGACGAAGAGCATCAGGGGCTCGCGCCAGCCGAACTGTTCGCCAGGCTCAAGGCGCGCATGCCCGACG
GCGAGGATCTCGTCGTGACCCATGGCGATGCCTGCTTGCCGAATATCATGGTGGAAAATGGCCGCTTTTC
TGGATTCATCGACTGTGGCCGGCTGGGTGTGGCGGACCGCTATCAGGACATAGCGTTGGCTACCCGTGAT
ATTGCTGAAGAGCTTGGCGGCGAATGGGCTGACCGCTTCCTCGTGCTTTACGGTATCGCCGCTCCCGATT
CGCAGCGCATCGCCTTCTATCGCCTTCTTGACGAGTTCTTCTGAGCGGGACTCTGGGGTTCGCGAAATGA
CCGACCAAGCGACGCCCAACCTGCCATCACGAGATTTCGATTCCACCGCCGCCTTCTATGAAAGGTTGGG
CTTCGGAATCGTTTTCCGGGACGCCGGCTGGATGATCCTCCAGCGCGGGGATCTCATGCTGGAGTTCTTC
GCCCACCCCAACTTGTTTATTGCAGCTTATAATGGTTACAAATAAAGCAATAGCATCACAAATTTCACAA
ATAAAGCATTTTTTTCACTGCATTCTAGTTGTGGTTTGTCCAAACTCATCAATGTATCTTATCATGTCTG
TATACCGTCGACCTCTAGCTAGAGCTTGGCGTAATCATGGTCATAGCTGTTTCCTGTGTGAAATTGTTAT
CCGCTCACAATTCCACACAACATACGAGCCGGAAGCATAAAGTGTAAAGCCTGGGGTGCCTAATGAGTGA
GCTAACTCACATTAATTGCGTTGCGCTCACTGCCCGCTTTCCAGTCGGGAAACCTGTCGTGCCAGCTGCA
TTAATGAATCGGCCAACGCGCGGGGAGAGGCGGTTTGCGTATTGGGCGCTCTTCCGCTTCCTCGCTCACT
GACTCGCTGCGCTCGGTCGTTCGGCTGCGGCGAGCGGTATCAGCTCACTCAAAGGCGGTAATACGGTTAT
CCACAGAATCAGGGGATAACGCAGGAAAGAACATGTGAGCAAAAGGCCAGCAAAAGGCCAGGAACCGTAA
AAAGGCCGCGTTGCTGGCGTTTTTCCATAGGCTCCGCCCCCCTGACGAGCATCACAAAAATCGACGCTCA
AGTCAGAGGTGGCGAAACCCGACAGGACTATAAAGATACCAGGCGTTTCCCCCTGGAAGCTCCCTCGTGC
GCTCTCCTGTTCCGACCCTGCCGCTTACCGGATACCTGTCCGCCTTTCTCCCTTCGGGAAGCGTGGCGCT
TTCTCAATGCTCACGCTGTAGGTATCTCAGTTCGGTGTAGGTCGTTCGCTCCAAGCTGGGCTGTGTGCAC
GAACCCCCCGTTCAGCCCGACCGCTGCGCCTTATCCGGTAACTATCGTCTTGAGTCCAACCCGGTAAGAC
ACGACTTATCGCCACTGGCAGCAGCCACTGGTAACAGGATTAGCAGAGCGAGGTATGTAGGCGGTGCTAC
AGAGTTCTTGAAGTGGTGGCCTAACTACGGCTACACTAGAAGGACAGTATTTGGTATCTGCGCTCTGCTG
AAGCCAGTTACCTTCGGAAAAAGAGTTGGTAGCTCTTGATCCGGCAAACAAACCACCGCTGGTAGCGGTG
GTTTTTTTGTTTGCAAGCAGCAGATTACGCGCAGAAAAAAAGGATCTCAAGAAGATCCTTTGATCTTTTC
TACGGGGTCTGACGCTCAGTGGAACGAAAACTCACGTTAAGGGATTTTGGTCATGAGATTATCAAAAAGG
ATCTTCACCTAGATCCTTTTAAATTAAAAATGAAGTTTTAAATCAATCTAAAGTATATATGAGTAAACTT
GGTCTGACAGTTACCAATGCTTAATCAGTGAGGCACCTATCTCAGCGATCTGTCTATTTCGTTCATCCAT
AGTTGCCTGACTCCCCGTCGTGTAGATAACTACGATACGGGAGGGCTTACCATCTGGCCCCAGTGCTGCA
ATGATACCGCGAGACCCACGCTCACCGGCTCCAGATTTATCAGCAATAAACCAGCCAGCCGGAAGGGCCG
AGCGCAGAAGTGGTCCTGCAACTTTATCCGCCTCCATCCAGTCTATTAATTGTTGCCGGGAAGCTAGAGT
AAGTAGTTCGCCAGTTAATAGTTTGCGCAACGTTGTTGCCATTGCTACAGGCATCGTGGTGTCACGCTCG
TCGTTTGGTATGGCTTCATTCAGCTCCGGTTCCCAACGATCAAGGCGAGTTACATGATCCCCCATGTTGT
GCAAAAAAGCGGTTAGCTCCTTCGGTCCTCCGATCGTTGTCAGAAGTAAGTTGGCCGCAGTGTTATCACT
CATGGTTATGGCAGCACTGCATAATTCTCTTACTGTCATGCCATCCGTAAGATGCTTTTCTGTGACTGGT
GAGTACTCAACCAAGTCATTCTGAGAATAGTGTATGCGGCGACCGAGTTGCTCTTGCCCGGCGTCAATAC
GGGATAATACCGCGCCACATAGCAGAACTTTAAAAGTGCTCATCATTGGAAAACGTTCTTCGGGGCGAAA
ACTCTCAAGGATCTTACCGCTGTTGAGATCCAGTTCGATGTAACCCACTCGTGCACCCAACTGATCTTCA
GCATCTTTTACTTTCACCAGCGTTTCTGGGTGAGCAAAAACAGGAAGGCAAAATGCCGCAAAAAAGGGAA
TAAGGGCGACACGGAAATGTTGAATACTCATACTCTTCCTTTTTCAATATTATTGAAGCATTTATCAGGG
TTATTGTCTCATGAGCGGATACATATTTGAATGTATTTAGAAAAATAAACAAATAGGGGTTCCGCGCACA
TTTCCCCGAAAAGTGCCACCTGACGTC
