Features (pLannotate 1.2.2; 21 found; start..end, strand, type, name):
     29..81      -  misc_feature   bom (fragment): basis of mobility region from pBR322
    236..615     +  enhancer       CMV enhancer: human cytomegalovirus immediate early enhancer
    616..819     +  promoter       CMV promoter: human cytomegalovirus (CMV) immediate early promoter
    815..848     +  LTR            5' LTR (truncated) (fragment): truncated 5' long terminal repeat (LTR) from HIV-1
    864..882     +  promoter       T7 promoter: promoter for bacteriophage T7 RNA polymerase
    943..2670    +  CDS            POLG_HCVGL (fragment): Experimental evidence at protein level: Swiss-Prot protein existence level 1. [Protease NS2]: Cysteine protease required for the proteolytic auto-cleavage between the non-structural proteins NS2 and NS3 (By similarity). The N-terminus of NS3 is required for the function of NS2 protease (active region NS2-3) (By similarity). Promotes the initiation of viral particle assembly by mediating the interaction between structural and non-structural proteins (By similarity). From Hepatitis C virus (isolate Glasgow) (HCV).
   2758..2799    +  CDS            V5 tag: epitope tag from simian virus 5
   2855..3079    +  polyA_signal   bGH poly(A) signal: bovine growth hormone polyadenylation signal
   3083..3104    +  promoter       SV40 promoter (fragment): SV40 enhancer and early promoter
   3125..3553    +  rep_origin     f1 ori (sequence partly withheld): f1 bacteriophage origin of replication; arrow indicates direction of (+) strand synthesis
   3567..3896    +  promoter       SV40 promoter: SV40 enhancer and early promoter
   3963..4754    +  CDS            neo: KKA2_KLEPN - Also known as kan, nptII. Experimental evidence at protein level: Swiss-Prot protein existence level 1. Resistance to kanamycin, neomycin, paromomycin, ribostamycin, butirosin and gentamicin B. From Klebsiella pneumoniae.
   4780..4938    +  CDS            ble (fragment): BLE_KLEPN - Experimental evidence at protein level: Swiss-Prot protein existence level 1. Binding protein with a strong affinity to the bleomycin family of antibiotics. Binds to CL990; an antimitotic-antibiotic compound. From Klebsiella pneumoniae.
   4933..5054    +  polyA_signal   SV40 poly(A) signal: SV40 polyadenylation signal
   5127..5143    -  protein_bind   lac operator: The lac repressor binds to the lac operator to inhibit transcription in E. coli. This inhibition can be relieved by adding lactose or isopropyl-β-D-thiogalactopyranoside (IPTG). lac repressor encoded by lacI
   5151..5181    -  promoter       lac promoter: promoter for the E. coli lac operon
   5196..5217    -  protein_bind   CAP binding site: CAP binding activates transcription in the presence of cAMP. E. coli catabolite activator protein
   5230..5322    -  CDS            lacI (fragment): lac repressor; lacI; The lac repressor binds to the lac operator to inhibit transcription in E. coli. This inhibition can be relieved by adding lactose or isopropyl-β-D-thiogalactopyranoside (IPTG).
   5505..6093    -  rep_origin     ori: high-copy-number ColE1/pMB1/pBR322/pUC origin of replication
   6264..7124    -  CDS            AmpR: β-lactamase; bla; confers resistance to ampicillin, carbenicillin, and related antibiotics
   7125..7229    -  promoter       AmpR promoter: bla
>Addgene plasmid #98198 | UKNP1.20.4 | addgene full sequence | sequence record 189957 | Addgene NGS Result
CGACGGATCGGGAGATCTCCCGATCCCCTATGGTGCACTCTCAGTACAATCTGCTCTGATGCCGCATAGT
TAAGCCAGTATCTGCTCCCTGCTTGTGTGTTGGAGGTCGCTGAGTAGTGCGCGAGCAAAATTTAAGCTAC
AACAAGGCAAGGCTTGACCGACAATTGCATGAAGAATCTGCTTAGGGTTAGGCGTTTTGCGCTGCTTCGC
GATGTACGGGCCAGATATACGCGTTGACATTGATTATTGACTAGTTATTAATAGTAATCAATTACGGGGT
CATTAGTTCATAGCCCATATATGGAGTTCCGCGTTACATAACTTACGGTAAATGGCCCGCCTGGCTGACC
GCCCAACGACCCCCGCCCATTGACGTCAATAATGACGTATGTTCCCATAGTAACGCCAATAGGGACTTTC
CATTGACGTCAATGGGTGGAGTATTTACGGTAAACTGCCCACTTGGCAGTACATCAAGTGTATCATATGC
CAAGTACGCCCCCTATTGACGTCAATGACGGTAAATGGCCCGCCTGGCATTATGCCCAGTACATGACCTT
ATGGGACTTTCCTACTTGGCAGTACATCTACGTATTAGTCATCGCTATTACCATGGTGATGCGGTTTTGG
CAGTACATCAATGGGCGTGGATAGCGGTTTGACTCACGGGGATTTCCAAGTCTCCACCCCATTGACGTCA
ATGGGAGTTTGTTTTGGCACCAAAATCAACGGGACTTTCCAAAATGTCGTAACAACTCCGCCCCATTGAC
GCAAATGGGCGGTAGGCGTGTACGGTGGGAGGTCTATATAAGCAGAGCTCTCTGGCTAACTAGAGAACCC
ACTGCTTACTGGCTTATCGAAATTAATACGACTCACTATAGGGAGACCCAAGCTGGCTAGTTAAGCTTGG
TACCGAGCTCGGATCCAGTACCCTTCACCATGGGTTGCTCTTTCTCTATCTTCCTCTTGGCCTTGCTGTC
CTGCCTGACCATCCCAGCTTCCGCTTATGAAGTGCGCAACGCGTCCGGGGTGTACCATGTCACGAACGAC
TGCTCCAACTCAAGTATTGTGTATGAGGCAGCGGACATGATCATGCACATCCCTGGGTGCGTGCCTTGCG
TTCGGGAGAGCAACCTCTCCCGCTGCTGGGTAGCGCTCACTCCCACGCTCGCGGCCAGGAATGCCACCGT
CCCTACTACGGCGATACGACGTCATGTCGATTTGCTTGTTGGGGCGGCCGCTTTCTGCTCTGCCATGTAC
GTGGGGGATCTCTGCGGATCTGTTCTCCTTGTTTCCCAGCTGTTCACCTTCTCGCCTCGTCGGCATGAGA
CGGTGCAGGACTGCAATTGTTCGATCTATCCCGGTTACGTGTCAGGTCACCGCATGGCTTGGGATATGAT
GATGAACTGGTCACCTACAACAGCTTTAGTGGTGTCGCAGTTACTCCGGATCCCACAAGCTGTCGTGGAC
ATGGTGGCGGGAGCCCACTGGGGAGTCCTAGCGGGCCTTGCCTACTATTCCATGGTGGGGAACTGGGCTA
AGGTTTTGATTGTGATGCTGCTCTTTGCCGGCGTTGACGGGAAAACCACTGTGGTGGGGGGGACGCAAAG
CCGCGCCCTCCAAGGCTTTACGAGCCTTTTCAGCCCGGGGTCGCGTCAGAATATCCAGCTTATAAACACC
AATGGCAGTTGGCACATCAACAGGACTGCTCTGAACTGTAATGACTCCCTCAACACCGGGTTCATTGCCG
CGCTGTTCTACACACACAAATTCAACTCATCCGGATGCCCAGAGCGCATGGCCAGCTGCCGCTCCATCGA
CAAGTTTGATCAAGGGTGGGGTCCCATCACTTATGCTACGTCCCGTAGTTTGGACCAGAGGCCCTATTGC
TGGCACTATGCACCTGAACCGTGTGGTACTGTACCTGCGACGCAGGTGTGCGGCCCCGTGTATTGTTTCA
CTCCAAGCCCTGTTGTGGTGGGGACGACCGATCGCTTCGGCGCTCCTACGTATAACTGGGGGGAGAATGA
GACGGATGTGTTGATCCTCAACAGCACGCGGCCGCCGCAAGGTAGTTGGTTTGGGTGCACATGGATGAAT
GGCACTGGGTTCACCAAGACATGCGGGGGCCCCCCGTGCAACATCGGGGGGGTCGGCAATAATACCTTGA
CCTGCCCCACGGACTGCTTCCGGAAGCACCCCGAGGCCACTTACACCAGATGCGGCTCGGGGCCTTGGTT
GACACCTAGGTGCATGGTTGACTACCCATACAGGCTCTGGCATTACCCCTGCACTGTCAACTTTTCCATC
TTTAAGGTGAGGATGTATGTGGGGGGCATGGAACATAGGTTCAACGCCGCATGCAATTGGACTCGAGGCG
AACGCTGTGACTTGGAGGACAGGGATAGATCAGAGCTCAGCCCGCTGCTGCTATCCACAACAGAGTGGCA
GGTGCTGCCCTGTTCCTTCGCCACCTTACCGGCGCTGTCCACAGGGTTGATCCATCTCCATCAGAACACC
GTGGACGTGCAATATCTGTACGGTATAGGGTCAGCGGTTGTCTCCTATGCAATCAGATGGGAGTATGTCC
TGTTGCTCTTCCTTCTACTGGCGGACGCGCGCGTCTGCGCCTGCTTGTGGATGATGCTGCTGATAGCCCA
AGCTGAGGCCTAATCTAGAAACTTTAAGGGTCAAGACAATTCTGCAGATATCCAGCACAGTGGCGGCCGC
TCGAGTCTAGAGGGCCCGCGGTTCGAAGGTAAGCCTATCCCTAACCCTCTCCTCGGTCTCGATTCTACGC
GTACCGGTCATCATCACCATCACCATTGAGTTTAAACCCGCTGATCAGCCTCGACTGTGCCTTCTAGTTG
CCAGCCATCTGTTGTTTGCCCCTCCCCCGTGCCTTCCTTGACCCTGGAAGGTGCCACTCCCACTGTCCTT
TCCTAATAAAATGAGGAAATTGCATCGCATTGTCTGAGTAGGTGTCATTCTATTCTGGGGGGTGGGGTGG
GGCAGGACAGCAAGGGGGAGGATTGGGAAGACAATAGCAGGCATGCTGGGGATGCGGTGGGCTCTATGGC
TTCTGAGGCGGAAAGAACCAGCTGGGGCTCTAGGGGGTATCCCC
[124 nt withheld, positions 3125-3248]
C
[91 nt withheld, positions 3250-3340]
A
[49 nt withheld, positions 3342-3390]
CCTTTGACGTTGGAGTCCACGTTCTTT
[37 nt withheld, positions 3418-3454]
ACCCTATCTCGGTCTATTCTTTTGATTTATAAGGGATTTTGCCGATTTCGGCCTATTGGTTAAAAAATGA
GCTGATTTAACAAAAATTTAACGCGAATTAATTCTGTGGAATGTGTGTCAGTTAGGGTGTGGAAAGTCCC
CAGGCTCCCCAGCAGGCAGAAGTATGCAAAGCATGCATCTCAATTAGTCAGCAACCAGGTGTGGAAAGTC
CCCAGGCTCCCCAGCAGGCAGAAGTATGCAAAGCATGCATCTCAATTAGTCAGCAACCATAGTCCCGCCC
CTAACTCCGCCCATCCCGCCCCTAACTCCGCCCAGTTCCGCCCATTCTCCGCCCCATGGCTGACTAATTT
TTTTTATTTATGCAGAGGCCGAGGCCGCCTCTGCCTCTGAGCTATTCCAGAAGTAGTGAGGAGGCTTTTT
TGGAGGCCTAGGCTTTTGCAAAAAGCTCCCGGGAGCTTGTATATCCATTTTCGGATCTGATCAAGAGACA
GGATGAGGATCGTTTCGCATGATTGAACAAGATGGATTGCACGCAGGTTCTCCGGCCGCTTGGGTGGAGA
GGCTATTCGGCTATGACTGGGCACAACAGACAATCGGCTGCTCTGATGCCGCCGTGTTCCGGCTGTCAGC
GCAGGGGCGCCCGGTTCTTTTTGTCAAGACCGACCTGTCCGGTGCCCTGAATGAACTGCAGGACGAGGCA
GCGCGGCTATCGTGGCTGGCCACGACGGGCGTTCCTTGCGCAGCTGTGCTCGACGTTGTCACTGAAGCGG
GAAGGGACTGGCTGCTATTGGGCGAAGTGCCGGGGCAGGATCTCCTGTCATCTCACCTTGCTCCTGCCGA
GAAAGTATCCATCATGGCTGATGCAATGCGGCGGCTGCATACGCTTGATCCGGCTACCTGCCCATTCGAC
CACCAAGCGAAACATCGCATCGAGCGAGCACGTACTCGGATGGAAGCCGGTCTTGTCGATCAGGATGATC
TGGACGAAGAGCATCAGGGGCTCGCGCCAGCCGAACTGTTCGCCAGGCTCAAGGCGCGCATGCCCGACGG
CGAGGATCTCGTCGTGACCCATGGCGATGCCTGCTTGCCGAATATCATGGTGGAAAATGGCCGCTTTTCT
GGATTCATCGACTGTGGCCGGCTGGGTGTGGCGGACCGCTATCAGGACATAGCGTTGGCTACCCGTGATA
TTGCTGAAGAGCTTGGCGGCGAATGGGCTGACCGCTTCCTCGTGCTTTACGGTATCGCCGCTCCCGATTC
GCAGCGCATCGCCTTCTATCGCCTTCTTGACGAGTTCTTCTGAGCGGGACTCTGGGGTTCGCGAAATGAC
CGACCAAGCGACGCCCAACCTGCCATCACGAGATTTCGATTCCACCGCCGCCTTCTATGAAAGGTTGGGC
TTCGGAATCGTTTTCCGGGACGCCGGCTGGATGATCCTCCAGCGCGGGGATCTCATGCTGGAGTTCTTCG
CCCACCCCAACTTGTTTATTGCAGCTTATAATGGTTACAAATAAAGCAATAGCATCACAAATTTCACAAA
TAAAGCATTTTTTTCACTGCATTCTAGTTGTGGTTTGTCCAAACTCATCAATGTATCTTATCATGTCTGT
ATACCGTCGACCTCTAGCTAGAGCTTGGCGTAATCATGGTCATAGCTGTTTCCTGTGTGAAATTGTTATC
CGCTCACAATTCCACACAACATACGAGCCGGAAGCATAAAGTGTAAAGCCTGGGGTGCCTAATGAGTGAG
CTAACTCACATTAATTGCGTTGCGCTCACTGCCCGCTTTCCAGTCGGGAAACCTGTCGTGCCAGCTGCAT
TAATGAATCGGCCAACGCGCGGGGAGAGGCGGTTTGCGTATTGGGCGCTCTTCCGCTTCCTCGCTCACTG
ACTCGCTGCGCTCGGTCGTTCGGCTGCGGCGAGCGGTATCAGCTCACTCAAAGGCGGTAATACGGTTATC
CACAGAATCAGGGGATAACGCAGGAAAGAACATGTGAGCAAAAGGCCAGCAAAAGGCCAGGAACCGTAAA
AAGGCCGCGTTGCTGGCGTTTTTCCATAGGCTCCGCCCCCCTGACGAGCATCACAAAAATCGACGCTCAA
GTCAGAGGTGGCGAAACCCGACAGGACTATAAAGATACCAGGCGTTTCCCCCTGGAAGCTCCCTCGTGCG
CTCTCCTGTTCCGACCCTGCCGCTTACCGGATACCTGTCCGCCTTTCTCCCTTCGGGAAGCGTGGCGCTT
TCTCATAGCTCACGCTGTAGGTATCTCAGTTCGGTGTAGGTCGTTCGCTCCAAGCTGGGCTGTGTGCACG
AACCCCCCGTTCAGCCCGACCGCTGCGCCTTATCCGGTAACTATCGTCTTGAGTCCAACCCGGTAAGACA
CGACTTATCGCCACTGGCAGCAGCCACTGGTAACAGGATTAGCAGAGCGAGGTATGTAGGCGGTGCTACA
GAGTTCTTGAAGTGGTGGCCTAACTACGGCTACACTAGAAGAACAGTATTTGGTATCTGCGCTCTGCTGA
AGCCAGTTACCTTCGGAAAAAGAGTTGGTAGCTCTTGATCCGGCAAACAAACCACCGCTGGTAGCGGTGG
TTTTTTTGTTTGCAAGCAGCAGATTACGCGCAGAAAAAAAGGATCTCAAGAAGATCCTTTGATCTTTTCT
ACGGGGTCTGACGCTCAGTGGAACGAAAACTCACGTTAAGGGATTTTGGTCATGAGATTATCAAAAAGGA
TCTTCACCTAGATCCTTTTAAATTAAAAATGAAGTTTTAAATCAATCTAAAGTATATATGAGTAAACTTG
GTCTGACAGTTACCAATGCTTAATCAGTGAGGCACCTATCTCAGCGATCTGTCTATTTCGTTCATCCATA
GTTGCCTGACTCCCCGTCGTGTAGATAACTACGATACGGGAGGGCTTACCATCTGGCCCCAGTGCTGCAA
TGATACCGCGAGACCCACGCTCACCGGCTCCAGATTTATCAGCAATAAACCAGCCAGCCGGAAGGGCCGA
GCGCAGAAGTGGTCCTGCAACTTTATCCGCCTCCATCCAGTCTATTAATTGTTGCCGGGAAGCTAGAGTA
AGTAGTTCGCCAGTTAATAGTTTGCGCAACGTTGTTGCCATTGCTACAGGCATCGTGGTGTCACGCTCGT
CGTTTGGTATGGCTTCATTCAGCTCCGGTTCCCAACGATCAAGGCGAGTTACATGATCCCCCATGTTGTG
CAAAAAAGCGGTTAGCTCCTTCGGTCCTCCGATCGTTGTCAGAAGTAAGTTGGCCGCAGTGTTATCACTC
ATGGTTATGGCAGCACTGCATAATTCTCTTACTGTCATGCCATCCGTAAGATGCTTTTCTGTGACTGGTG
AGTACTCAACCAAGTCATTCTGAGAATAGTGTATGCGGCGACCGAGTTGCTCTTGCCCGGCGTCAATACG
GGATAATACCGCGCCACATAGCAGAACTTTAAAAGTGCTCATCATTGGAAAACGTTCTTCGGGGCGAAAA
CTCTCAAGGATCTTACCGCTGTTGAGATCCAGTTCGATGTAACCCACTCGTGCACCCAACTGATCTTCAG
CATCTTTTACTTTCACCAGCGTTTCTGGGTGAGCAAAAACAGGAAGGCAAAATGCCGCAAAAAAGGGAAT
AAGGGCGACACGGAAATGTTGAATACTCATACTCTTCCTTTTTCAATATTATTGAAGCATTTATCAGGGT
TATTGTCTCATGAGCGGATACATATTTGAATGTATTTAGAAAAATAAACAAATAGGGGTTCCGCGCACAT
TTCCCCGAAAAGTGCCACCTGACGT
